Addgene plasmid #61435: pBW213ara-hrpS
Purpose: pBAD18-cm encoding rbs33-hrpS-ter
Depositing lab: Martin Buck & Baojun Wang. Depositing organization: Imperial College London. Publication: Engineering modular and orthogonal genetic logic gates for robust digital-like synthetic biology. Wang B, Kitney RI, Joly N, Buck M. Nat Commun. 2011 Oct 18;2:508. doi: 10.1038/ncomms1516. PubMed 22009040.
Backbone
  Vector backbone: pBAD18-Cm
  Backbone size w/o insert (bp): 6026
  Total vector size (bp): 7094
  Vector type: Bacterial Expression
Growth in bacteria
  Bacterial resistance: Chloramphenicol, 25 μg/mL
  Growth temperature: 37°C
  Growth strain: DH5alpha
  Copy number: High Copy
Gene/Insert
  Gene/Insert name: rbs33-hrpS-ter
  Species: Synthetic
  Insert size (bp): 1087
  Promoter: pBAD
  Cloning method: Restriction Enzyme; 5′ cloning site NheI (destroyed during cloning); 3′ cloning site KpnI (not destroyed)
  Sequencing primers: 5′ ATGCCATAGCATTTTTATCC; 3′ GATTTAATCTGTATCAGG
Resource information
  A portion of this plasmid was derived from a plasmid made by: This plasmid was created by Dr Baojun Wang
Terms and licenses: Academic/Nonprofit Terms; Industry Terms: Not Available to Industry
How to cite: pBW213ara-hrpS was a gift from Martin Buck & Baojun Wang (Addgene plasmid # 61435 ; http://n2t.net/addgene:61435 ; RRID:Addgene_61435)
