[The description below was written by a language model from this plasmid's Addgene catalogue record and pLannotate feature annotations shown in this document.]
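Description:
pBW213ara-hrpS is a 7,094 bp bacterial expression plasmid built on the pBAD18-Cm backbone for arabinose-inducible production of HrpS in E. coli. It replicates from a ColE1/pMB1-type origin, recorded as high copy, and also carries an f1 phage origin and the pBR322 bom region. Selection is by chloramphenicol through an intact cat gene with its own promoter. The β-lactamase sequence appears only as two fragments flanking the chloramphenicol cassette, consistent with bla having been interrupted by the cat insertion, so ampicillin resistance should not be expected. Short tetracycline-resistance, tet promoter and rop fragments are backbone remnants.

The payload is a synthetic cassette of about 1.1 kb described as rbs33-hrpS-ter: a defined ribosome binding site, the hrpS coding sequence and a terminator. It was cloned between NheI (destroyed) and KpnI downstream of the araBAD promoter. The divergently transcribed araC gene supplies the regulator that represses the promoter without L-arabinose and activates it when the sugar is present. The automated annotation labels the coding region as a fragment of E. coli hyfR. This probably reflects homology among σ54-dependent enhancer-binding activators rather than the insert's true identity, which the catalogue gives as hrpS. The insert ends in an rrnB T1/T7Te double terminator and a BioBrick suffix, followed by the backbone's own rrnB T1 and T2 terminators.

The associated work concerns modular, orthogonal genetic logic gates. There, the plasmid would place HrpS, one of the gate's regulatory components, under a tunable arabinose input, with the chosen ribosome binding site setting translation strength. The record does not describe the partner components or the output promoter.
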