Features (pLannotate 1.2.2; 24 found; start..end, strand, type, name):
     96..974     -  CDS            araC: L-arabinose regulatory protein; araC
   1001..1285    +  promoter       araBAD promoter: araBAD; promoter of the L-arabinose operon of E. coli; the araC regulatory gene is transcribed in the opposite direction (Guzman et al., 1995)
   1384..2034    +  CDS            hyfR (fragment): HYFR_ECOLI - Experimental evidence at protein level: Swiss-Prot protein existence level 1. A transcriptional activator of its own operon; when overexpressed operon expression is strongly enhanced by low pH (under pH 6.0), strongly inhibited by O(2) but only weakly stimulated by fumarate (PubMed:12426353, PubMed:14702328). Expression in situ is very weak (PubMed:12426353, PubMed:14702328). From Escherichia coli (strain K12).
   2244..2315    +  terminator     rrnB T1 terminator: transcription terminator T1 from the E. coli rrnB gene
   2331..2358    +  terminator     T7Te terminator: phage T7 early transcription terminator
   2365..2385    +  misc_feature   BioBrick suffix: universal suffix for all parts
   2386..2430    +  misc_feature   MCS (fragment): pUC18/19 multiple cloning site
   2514..2629    +  ncRNA          5S rRNA: Accession: RF00001 - 5S ribosomal RNA
   2633..2719    +  terminator     rrnB T1 terminator: Escherichia coli rrnB; transcription terminator T1 from the E. coli rrnB gene
   2811..2838    +  terminator     rrnB T2 terminator: transcription terminator T2 from the E. coli rrnB gene
   2857..2948    +  promoter       AmpR promoter: bla
   2949..3514    +  CDS            AmpR (fragment): β-lactamase; bla; confers resistance to ampicillin, carbenicillin, and related antibiotics
   3644..3737    +  CDS            TcR (fragment): tetracycline efflux protein; tet; confers resistance to tetracycline
   3734..3791    -  CDS            TcR (fragment): tetracycline efflux protein; tet; confers resistance to tetracycline
   3778..3876    +  CDS            YPB2_ECOLX (fragment): Protein predicted: Swiss-Prot protein existence level 4. From Escherichia coli.
   4174..4833    -  CDS            CmR: chloramphenicol acetyltransferase; cat; confers resistance to chloramphenicol
   4834..4927    -  promoter       cat promoter (fragment): promoter of the E. coli cat gene encoding chloramphenicol acetyltransferase
   4926..5221    +  CDS            bla(M) (fragment): β-lactamase lacking the signal sequence; bla(M); allows cytosolic expression of β-lactamase
   5264..5719    +  rep_origin     f1 ori (sequence partly withheld): f1 bacteriophage origin of replication; arrow indicates direction of (+) strand synthesis
   5830..6418    +  rep_origin     ori: high-copy-number ColE1/pMB1/pBR322/pUC origin of replication
   6604..6744    -  misc_feature   bom: basis of mobility region from pBR322
   6846..6886    -  CDS            rop (fragment): Rop protein, which maintains plasmids at low copy number; rop
   6885..7072    -  CDS            TcR (fragment): tetracycline efflux protein; tet; confers resistance to tetracycline
   7082..6       +  promoter       tet promoter (fragment) (across the origin): E. coli promoter for tetracycline efflux protein gene
>Addgene plasmid #61435 | pBW213ara-hrpS | depositor full sequence | sequence record 99962 | pBW213ara-hrpS sequence 7094 bps
ATCGATGCATAATGTGCCTGTCAAATGGACGAAGCAGGGATTCTGCAAACCCTATGCTACTCCGTCAAGC
CGTCAATTGTCTGATTCGTTACCAATTATGACAACTTGACGGCTACATCATTCACTTTTTCTTCACAACC
GGCACGGAACTCGCTCGGGCTGGCCCCGGTGCATTTTTTAAATACCCGCGAGAAATAGAGTTGATCGTCA
AAACCAACATTGCGACCGACGGTGGCGATAGGCATCCGGGTGGTGCTCAAAAGCAGCTTCGCCTGGCTGA
TACGTTGGTCCTCGCGCCAGCTTAAGACGCTAATCCCTAACTGCTGGCGGAAAAGATGTGACAGACGCGA
CGGCGACAAGCAAACATGCTGTGCGACGCTGGCGATATCAAAATTGCTGTCTGCCAGGTGATCGCTGATG
TACTGACAAGCCTCGCGTACCCGATTATCCATCGGTGGATGGAGCGACTCGTTAATCGCTTCCATGCGCC
GCAGTAACAATTGCTCAAGCAGATTTATCGCCAGCAGCTCCGAATAGCGCCCTTCCCCTTGCCCGGCGTT
AATGATTTGCCCAAACAGGTCGCTGAAATGCGGCTGGTGCGCTTCATCCGGGCGAAAGAACCCCGTATTG
GCAAATATTGACGGCCAGTTAAGCCATTCATGCCAGTAGGCGCGCGGACGAAAGTAAACCCACTGGTGAT
ACCATTCGCGAGCCTCCGGATGACGACCGTAGTGATGAATCTCTCCTGGCGGGAACAGCAAAATATCACC
CGGTCGGCAAACAAATTCTCGTCCCTGATTTTTCACCACCCCCTGACCGCGAATGGTGAGATTGAGAATA
TAACCTTTCATTCCCAGCGGTCGGTCGATAAAAAAATCGAGATAACCGTTGGCCTCAATCGGCGTTAAAC
CCGCCACCAGATGGGCATTAAACGAGTATCCCGGCAGCAGGGGATCATTTTGCGCTTCAGCCATACTTTT
CATACTCCCGCCATTCAGAGAAGAAACCAATTGTCCATATTGCATCAGACATTGCCGTCACTGCGTCTTT
TACTGGCTCTTCTCGCTAACCAAACCGGTAACCCCGCTTATTAAAAGCATTCTGTAACAAAGCGGGACCA
AAGCCATGACAAAAACGCGTAACAAAAGTGTCTATAATCACGGCAGAAAAGTCCACATTGATTATTTGCA
CGGCGTCACACTTTGCTATGCCATAGCATTTTTATCCATAAGATTAGCGGATCCTACCTGACGCTTTTTA
TCGCAACTCTCTACTGTTTCTCCATACCCGTTTTTTTGGGCTAGAGTCACACAGGACTACTAGATGAGTC
TTGATGAAAGGTTTGAGGATGATCTGGACGAGGAGCGGGTTCCGAATCTGGGGATAGTTGCCGAAAGTAT
TTCGCAACTGGGTATCGACGTGCTGCTATCGGGTGAGACCGGCACGGGCAAAGACACGATTGCCCGACGG
ATTCATGAGATGTCAGGCCGCAAAGGGCGCCTGGTGGCGATGAATTGCGCGGCCATTCCGGAGTCCCTCG
CCGAGAGCGAGTTATTCGGCGTGGTCAGCGGTGCCTACACCGGCGCTGATCGCTCCAGAGTCGGTTATGT
CGAAGCGGCGCAGGGCGGCACGCTGTACCTGGATGAGATCGATAGCATGCCGCTGAGCCTGCAAGCCAAA
TTGCTGAGGGTGCTGGAAACCCGAGCGCTTGAACGGCTGGGTTCGACGTCGACGATCAAGCTGGATATCT
GCGTGATCGCCTCCGCCCAATGCTCGCTGGACGACGCCGTCGAGCGGGGGCAGTTTCGTCGCGATCTGTA
TTTTCGCCTGAACGTCCTGACACTCAAGCTTCCTCCGCTACGTAACCAGTCTGATCGCATAGTTCCCCTG
TTCACACGTTTTACGGCCGCCGCCGCGAGGGAGCTCGGTGTTCCCGTTCCCGATGTTTGCCCACTGCTGC
ACAAAGTGCTGCTGGGCCACGACTGGCCCGGCAATATCCGTGAGCTCAAGGCGGCAGCCAAACGCCATGT
GCTGGGTTTCCCCTTGCTGGGCGCCGAGCCGCAGGGCGAAGAGCACTTGGCCTGTGGGCTCAAATCGCAA
TTGCGAGTGATCGAAAAAGCCCTGATTCAGGAGTCGCTCAAGCGCCACGACAATTGTGTGGATTCGGTAA
GCCTGGAACTGGACGTGCCACGCCGTACGCTCTATCGACGCATCAAAGAATTGCAGATCTAATAACCAGG
CATCAAATAAAACGAAAGGCTCAGTCGAAAGACTGGGCCTTTCGTTTTATCTGTTGTTTGTCGGTGAACG
CTCTCTACTAGAGTCACACTGGCTCACCTTCGGGTGGGCCTTTCTGCGTTTATATACTAGTAGCGGCCGC
TGCAGGGTACCCGGGGATCCTCTAGAGTCGACCTGCAGGCATGCAAGCTTGGCTGTTTTGGCGGATGAGA
GAAGATTTTCAGCCTGATACAGATTAAATCAGAACGCAGAAGCGGTCTGATAAAACAGAATTTGCCTGGC
GGCAGTAGCGCGGTGGTCCCACCTGACCCCATGCCGAACTCAGAAGTGAAACGCCGTAGCGCCGATGGTA
GTGTGGGGTCTCCCCATGCGAGAGTAGGGAACTGCCAGGCATCAAATAAAACGAAAGGCTCAGTCGAAAG
ACTGGGCCTTTCGTTTTATCTGTTGTTTGTCGGTGAACGCTCTCCTGAGTAGGACAAATCCGCCGGGAGC
GGATTTGAACGTTGCGAAGCAACGGCCCGGAGGGTGGCGGGCAGGACGCCCGCCATAAACTGCCAGGCAT
CAAATTAAGCAGAAGGCCATCCTGACGGATGGCCTTTTTGCGTTTCTACAAACTCTTTTGTTTATTTTTC
TAAATACATTCAAATATGTATCCGCTCATGAGACAATAACCCTGATAAATGCTTCAATAATATTGAAAAA
GGAAGAGTATGAGTATTCAACATTTCCGTGTCGCCCTTATTCCCTTTTTTGCGGCATTTTGCCTTCCTGT
TTTTGCTCACCCAGAAACGCTGGTGAAAGTAAAAGATGCTGAAGATCAGTTGGGTGCACGAGTGGGTTAC
ATCGAACTGGATCTCAACAGCGGTAAGATCCTTGAGAGTTTTCGCCCCGAAGAACGTTTTCCAATGATGA
GCACTTTTAAAGTTCTGCTATGTGGCGCGGTATTATCCCGTGTTGACGCCGGGCAAGAGCAACTCGGTCG
CCGCATACACTATTCTCAGAATGACTTGGTTGAGTACTCACCAGTCACAGAAAAGCATCTTACGGATGGC
ATGACAGTAAGAGAATTATGCAGTGCTGCCATAACCATGAGTGATAACACTGCGGCCAACTTACTTCTGA
CAACGATCGGAGGACCGAAGGAGCTAACCGCTTTTTTGCACAACATGGGGGATCATGTAACTCGCCTTGA
TCGTTGGGAACCGGAGCTGAATGAAGCCATACCAAACGACGAGCGTGACACCACGATGCCTGCAGCAATG
GCAACAACGTTGCGTGCTGCTGAAGTTGCCCGCAACAGAGAGTGGAACCAACCGGTGATACCACGATACT
ATGACTGAGAGTCAACGCCATGAGCGGCCTCATTTCTTATTCTGAGTTACAACAGTCCGCACCGCTGTCC
GGTAGCTCCTTCCGGTGGGCGCGGGGCATGACTATCGTCGCCGCACTTATGACTGTCTTCTTTATCATGC
AACTCGTAGGACAGGTGCCGGCAGCGCCCAACAGTCCCCCGGCCACGGGGCCTGCCACCATACCCACGCC
GAAACAAGCGCCCTGCACCATTATGTTCCGGATCTGCATCGCAGGATGCTGCTGGCTACCCTGTGGAACA
CCTACATCTGTATTAACGAAGCGCTAACCGTTTTTATCAGGCTCTGGGAGGCAGAATAAATGATCATATC
GTCAATTATTACCTCCACGGGGAGAGCCTGAGCAAACTGGCCTCAGGCATTTGAGAAGCACACGGTCACA
CTGCTTCCGGTAGTCAATAAACCGGTAAACCAGCAATAGACATAAGCGGCTATTTAACGACCCTGCCCTG
AACCGACGACCGGGTCGAATTTGCTTTCGAATTTCTGCCATTCATCCGCTTATTATCACTTATTCAGGCG
TAGCACCAGGCGTTTAAGGGCACCAATAACTGCCTTAAAAAAATTACGCCCCGCCCTGCCACTCATCGCA
GTACTGTTGTAATTCATTAAGCATTCTGCCGACATGGAAGCCATCACAGACGGCATGATGAACCTGAATC
GCCAGCGGCATCAGCACCTTGTCGCCTTGCGTATAATATTTGCCCATGGTGAAAACGGGGGCGAAGAAGT
TGTCCATATTGGCCACGTTTAAATCAAAACTGGTGAAACTCACCCAGGGATTGGCTGAGACGAAAAACAT
ATTCTCAATAAACCCTTTAGGGAAATAGGCCAGGTTTTCACCGTAACACGCCACATCTTGCGAATATATG
TGTAGAAACTGCCGGAAATCGTCGTGGTATTCACTCCAGAGCGATGAAAACGTTTCAGTTTGCTCATGGA
AAACGGTGTAACAAGGGTGAACACTATCCCATATCACCAGCTCACCGTCTTTCATTGCCATACGGAATTC
CGGATGAGCATTCATCAGGCGGGCAAGAATGTGAATAAAGGCCGGATAAAACTTGTGCTTATTTTTCTTT
ACGGTCTTTAAAAAGGCCGTAATATCCAGCTGAACGGTCTGGTTATAGGTACATTGAGCAACTGACTGAA
ATGCCTCAAAATGTTCTTTACGATGCCATTGGGATATATCAACGGTGGTATATCCAGTGATTTTTTTCTC
CATTTTAGCTTCCTTAGCTCCTGAAAATCTCGATAACTCAAAAAATACGCCCGGTAGTGATCTTATTTCA
TTATGGTGAAAGTTGGAACCTCTTACGCAAACTATTAACTGGCGAACTACTTACTCTAGCTTCCCGGCAA
CAATTAATAGACTGGATGGAGGCGGATAAAGTTGCAGGACCACTTCTGCGCTCGGCCCTTCCGGCTGGCT
GGTTTATTGCTGATAAATCTGGAGCCGGTGAGCGTGGGTCTCGCGGTATCATTGCAGCACTGGGGCCAGA
TGGTAAGCCCTCCCGTATCGTAGTTATCTACACGACGGGGAGTCAGGCAACTATGGATGAACGAAATAGA
CAGATCGCTGAGATAGGTGCCTCACTGATTAAGCATTGGTAACTGTCAGACCAAGTTTACTCATATATAC
TTTAGATTGATT
[125 nt withheld, positions 5263-5387]
C
[141 nt withheld, positions 5389-5529]
CCTTTGACGTTGGAGTCCACGTTCTTTAATAGTGGACTCTTGTTCCAAACTTGAACAACACTCAACCCTA
TCTCGGGCTATTCTTTTGATTTATAAGGGATTTTGCCGATTTCGGCCTATTGGTTAAAAAATGAGCTGAT
TTAACAAAAATTTAACGCGAATTTTAACAAAATATTAACGTTTACAATTTAAAAGGATCTAGGTGAAGAT
CCTTTTTGATAATCTCATGACCAAAATCCCTTAACGTGAGTTTTCGTTCCACTGAGCGTCAGACCCCGTA
GAAAAGATCAAAGGATCTTCTTGAGATCCTTTTTTTCTGCGCGTAATCTGCTGCTTGCAAACAAAAAAAC
CACCGCTACCAGCGGTGGTTTGTTTGCCGGATCAAGAGCTACCAACTCTTTTTCCGAAGGTAACTGGCTT
CAGCAGAGCGCAGATACCAAATACTGTCCTTCTAGTGTAGCCGTAGTTAGGCCACCACTTCAAGAACTCT
GTAGCACCGCCTACATACCTCGCTCTGCTAATCCTGTTACCAGTGGCTGCTGCCAGTGGCGATAAGTCGT
GTCTTACCGGGTTGGACTCAAGACGATAGTTACCGGATAAGGCGCAGCGGTCGGGCTGAACGGGGGGTTC
GTGCACACAGCCCAGCTTGGAGCGAACGACCTACACCGAACTGAGATACCTACAGCGTGAGCTATGAGAA
AGCGCCACGCTTCCCGAAGGGAGAAAGGCGGACAGGTATCCGGTAAGCGGCAGGGTCGGAACAGGAGAGC
GCACGAGGGAGCTTCCAGGGGGAAACGCCTGGTATCTTTATAGTCCTGTCGGGTTTCGCCACCTCTGACT
TGAGCGTCGATTTTTGTGATGCTCGTCAGGGGGGCGGAGCCTATGGAAAAACGCCAGCAACGCGGCCTTT
TTACGGTTCCTGGCCTTTTGCTGGCCTTTTGCTCACATGTTCTTTCCTGCGTTATCCCCTGATTCTGTGG
ATAACCGTATTACCGCCTTTGAGTGAGCTGATACCGCTCGCCGCAGCCGAACGACCGAGCGCAGCGAGTC
AGTGAGCGAGGAAGCGGAAGAGCGCCTGATGCGGTATTTTCTCCTTACGCATCTGTGCGGTATTTCACAC
CGCATATGGTGCACTCTCAGTACAATCTGCTCTGATGCCGCATAGTTAAGCCAGTATACACTCCGCTATC
GCTACGTGACTGGGTCATGGCTGCGCCCCGACACCCGCCAACACCCGCTGACGCGCCCTGACGGGCTTGT
CTGCTCCCGGCATCCGCTTACAGACAAGCTGTGACCGTCTCCGGGAGCTGCATGTGTCAGAGGTTTTCAC
CGTCATCACCGAAACGCGCGAGGCAGCAAGGAGATGGCGCCCAACAGTCCCCCGGCCACGGGGCCTGCCA
CCATACCCACGCCGAAACAAGCGCTCATGAGCCCGAAGTGGCGAGCCCGATCTTCCCCATCGGTGATGTC
GGCGATATAGGCGCCAGCAACCGCACCTGTGGCGCCGGTGATGCCGGCCACGATGCGTCCGGCGTAGAGG
ATCTGCTCATGTTTGACAGCTTATC
