>Addgene plasmid #61435 | pBW213ara-hrpS | addgene partial sequence | sequence record 121709 | pBAD-F 5'-ATGCCATAGCATTTTTATCC-3'
GCTTTTTATCGCAACTCTCTACTGTTTCTCCATACCCGTTTTTTTGGGCTAGAGTCACACAGGACTACTA
GATGAGTCTTGATGAAAGGTTTGAGGATGATCTGGACGAGGAGCGGGTTCCGAATCTGGGGATAGTTGCC
GAAAGTATTTCGCAACTGGGTATCGACGTGCTGCTATCGGGTGAGACCGGCACGGGCAAAGACACGATTG
CCCGACGGATTCATGAGATGTCAGGCCGCAAAGGGCGCCTGGTGGCGATGAATTGCGCGGCCATTCCGGA
GTCCCTCGCCGAGAGCGAGTTATTCGGCGTGGTCAGCGGTGCCTACACCGGCGCTGATCGCTCCAGAGTC
GGTTATGTCGAAGCGGCGCAGGGCGGCACGCTGTACCTGGATGAGATCGATAGCATGCCGCTGAGCCTGC
AAGCCAAATTGCTGAGGGTGCTGGAAACCCGAGCGCTTGAACGGCTGGGTTCGACGTCGACGATCAAGCT
GGATATCTGCGTGATCGCCTCCGCCCAATGCTCGCTGGACGACGCCGTCGAGCGGGGGCAGTTTCGTCGC
GATCTGTATTTTCGCCTGAACGTCCTGACACTCAAGCTTCCTCCGCTACGTAACCAGTCTGATCGCATAG
TTCCCCTGTTCACACGTTTTACGGCCGCCGCCGCGAGGGAGCTCGGTGTTCCCGTTCCCGATGTTTGCCC
ACTGCTGCACAAAGTGCTGCTGGGCCACGACTGGCCCGGCAATATCCGTGAGCTCAAGGCGGCAGCCAAA
CGCCATGTGCTGGGTTTCCCCTTGCTGGGCGCCGAGCCGCA
