>Addgene plasmid #61435 | pBW213ara-hrpS | addgene partial sequence | sequence record 121710 | pBAD-R 5'-GATTTAATCTGTATCAGG-3'
AGCTTGCATGCCTGCAGGTCGACTCTAGAGGATCCCCGGGTACCCTGCAGCGGCCGCTACTAGTATATAA
ACGCAGAAAGGCCCACCCGAAGGTGAGCCAGTGTGACTCTAGTAGAGAGCGTTCACCGACAAACAACAGA
TAAAACGAAAGGCCCAGTCTTTCGACTGAGCCTTTCGTTTTATTTGATGCCTGGTTATTAGATCTGCAAT
TCTTTGATGCGTCGATAGAGCGTACGGCGTGGCACGTCCAGTTCCAGGCTTACCGAATCCACACAATTGT
CGTGGCGCTTGAGCGACTCCTGAATCAGGGCTTTTTCGATCACTCGCAATTGCGATTTGAGCCCACAGGC
CAAGTGCTCTTCGCCCTGCGGCTCGGCGCCCAGCAAGGGGAAACCCAGCACATGGCGTTTGGCTGCCGCC
TTGAGCTCACGGATATTGCCGGGCCAGTCGTGGCCCAGCAGCACTTTGTGCAGCAGTGGGCAAACATCGG
GAACGGGAACACCGAGCTCCCTCGCGGCGGCGGCCGTAAAACGTGTGAACAGGGGAACTATGCGATCAGA
CTGGTTACGTAGCGGAGGAAGCTTGAGTGTCAGGACGTTCAGGCGAAAATACAGATCGCGACGAAACTGC
CCCCGCTCGACGGCGTCGTCCAGCGAGCATTGGGCGGAGGCGATCACGCAGATATCCAGCTTGATCGTCG
ACGTCGAACCCAGCCGTTCAAGCGCTCGGGTTTCCAGCACCCTCAGCAATTTGGCTTGCAGGCTCAGCGG
CATGCTATCGATCTCATCCAGGTACAGCGTGCCGCCCTGCGCCGCTTCGACATAACCGACTCTGGAGCGA
TCAGCGCCGGTGTAGGCACCGCTGACCACGCCGAATAACTCGCTCTCGGCGAGGGACTCCGGAATGGCCG
CGCAATTCATCGCCACCAGGCGCCCTTTGCGGCCTGACATCTCATGAATCCGTCGGGCAATCGTGTCTTT
GCCCGTGCCGGTCTCACCCGATAGCAGCACGTCGATACCCAGTTGCGAAATACTTTCGGCAACTATCCCC
A
